Addgene plasmid #110678: pCHSU65.2-2.2
Purpose: Expression of a fungal biosynthetic gene cluster
Depositing lab: Ronald Davis. Depositing organization: Stanford University. Publication: HEx: A heterologous expression platform for the discovery of fungal natural products. Harvey CJB, Tang M, Schlecht U, Horecka J, Fischer CR, Lin HC, Li J, Naughton B, Cherry J, Miranda M, Li YF, Chu AM, Hennessy JR, Vandova GA, Inglis D, Aiyar RS, Steinmetz LM, Davis RW, Medema MH, Sattely E, Khosla C, St Onge RP, Tang Y, Hillenmeyer ME. Sci Adv. 2018 Apr 11;4(4):eaar5459. doi: 10.1126/sciadv.aar5459. eCollection 2018 Apr. PubMed 29651464.
Backbone
  Vector backbone: pCHINT2A
  Vector type: Yeast Expression
  Selectable markers: URA3
Growth in bacteria
  Bacterial resistance: Ampicillin, 100 μg/mL
  Growth temperature: 37°C
  Growth strain: DH5alpha
  Copy number: High Copy
Gene/Insert
  Gene/Insert name: S_cerevisiae_ADH2-ORF1, S_bayanus_ADH2-ORF2, PCK1-ORF3 (alt name: Tailoring genes for cluster PKS20)
  Species: Pyrenophora teres
  Cloning method: Unknown
Terms and licenses: Academic/Nonprofit Terms; Industry Terms: Not Available to Industry
Depositor comments: Insert sizes: 1011, 789, 924
How to cite: pCHSU65.2-2.2 was a gift from Ronald Davis (Addgene plasmid # 110678 ; http://n2t.net/addgene:110678 ; RRID:Addgene_110678)
