[The description below was written by a language model from this plasmid's Addgene catalogue record and pLannotate feature annotations shown in this document.]
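Description:
pCHSU65.2-2.2 is a yeast expression plasmid built on the pCHINT2A backbone as part of the HEx heterologous expression platform for discovering fungal natural products. It is an E. coli–yeast shuttle vector. A high-copy ColE1/pUC-type origin and an ampicillin resistance gene (β-lactamase with its own promoter) support propagation in bacteria. A 2μ origin maintains it as a multicopy episome in Saccharomyces cerevisiae, where the URA3 marker, with its native promoter, allows selection by uracil prototrophy and counterselection with 5-FOA.

The payload consists of three tailoring genes from polyketide synthase cluster PKS20 of Pyrenophora teres, with recorded insert sizes of 1011, 789 and 924 bp. Each open reading frame has its own yeast promoter: S. cerevisiae ADH2 for ORF1, the S. bayanus ADH2 orthologue for ORF2, and PCK1 for ORF3. These are glucose-repressed promoters that become active once glucose is depleted, so the three genes should be co-induced late in culture, while using different promoter sequences limits repeated sequence within the plasmid.

Automated annotation of both the depositor sequence and the sequencing result (about 10.6 kb each, with matching feature order) recognises only part of this cargo. It finds one coding sequence resembling the Aspergillus terreus atrochrysone carboxyl ACP thioesterase gedB, followed by an ADH2 terminator. The other two ORFs, the three promoters and the remaining terminators are not annotated. A fragment matching yeast GRS2, plus small bom, rop, T3 promoter and pBluescript MCS remnants, also appear; the GRS2 match is unexplained by the record. The core PKS gene is not listed for this plasmid, so it is presumably co-expressed from a separate construct.
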