Features (pLannotate 1.2.2; 14 found; start..end, strand, type, name):
    531..1445    +  CDS            gedB: GEDB_ASPTN - Experimental evidence at protein level: Swiss-Prot protein existence level 1. Atrochrysone carboxyl ACP thioesterase; part of the gene cluster that mediates the biosynthesis of geodin, an intermediate in the biosynthesis of other natural products (PubMed:7665560, PubMed:19549600, PubMed:24009710). The pathway begins with the synthesis of atrochrysone thioester by the polyketide synthase (PKS) gedC (PubMed:12536215, PubMed:19549600). The atrochrysone carboxyl ACP thioesterase gedB then breaks the thioester bond and releases the atrochrysone carboxylic acid from gedC (PubMed:1954960
   1512..1811    +  terminator     ADH2 terminator: transcription terminator for the S. cerevisiae alcohol dehydrogenase 2 (ADH2) gene
   3654..3869    +  promoter       URA3 promoter: S. cerevisiae URA3
   3870..4673    +  CDS            URA3: orotidine-5'-phosphate decarboxylase, required for uracil biosynthesis; S. cerevisiae URA3; yeast auxotrophic marker, counterselectable with 5-fluoroorotic acid (5-FOA)
   4752..4803    +  misc_feature   bom (fragment): basis of mobility region from pBR322
   6374..6730    -  CDS            GRS2 (fragment): SYG2_YEAST - Experimental evidence at protein level: Swiss-Prot protein existence level 1. Catalyzes the ATP-dependent ligation of glycine to the 3'-end of its cognate tRNA, via the formation of an aminoacyl-adenylate intermediate (Gly-AMP) (PubMed:23816885). Also produces diadenosine tetraphosphate (Ap4A), a universal pleiotropic signaling molecule needed for cell regulation pathways, by direct condensation of 2 ATPs. Thereby, may play a special role in Ap4A homeostasis (By similarity). From Saccharomyces cerevisiae (strain ATCC 204508 / S288c) (Baker's yeast).
   6728..6751    -  misc_feature   MCS (fragment): pBluescript multiple cloning site
   6764..6782    -  promoter       T3 promoter: promoter for bacteriophage T3 RNA polymerase
   7121..7709    -  rep_origin     ori: high-copy-number ColE1/pMB1/pBR322/pUC origin of replication
   7880..8740    -  CDS            AmpR: β-lactamase; bla; confers resistance to ampicillin, carbenicillin, and related antibiotics
   8741..8845    -  promoter       AmpR promoter: bla
   8872..10214   -  rep_origin     2μ ori: yeast 2μ plasmid origin of replication
  10282..10314   +  CDS            rop (fragment): Rop protein, which maintains plasmids at low copy number; rop
  10549..10609   -  misc_feature   MCS (fragment): pBluescript multiple cloning site
>Addgene plasmid #110678 | pCHSU65.2-2.2 | depositor full sequence | sequence record 208203 | pCHSU65.2-2.2 sequence 10617 bps
TATCTAAAAATTGCCTTATGATCCGTCTCTCCGGTTACAGCCTGTGTAACTGATTAATCCTGCCTTTCTA
ATCACCATTCTAATGTTTTAATTAAGGGATTTTGTCTTCATTAACGGCTTTCGCTCATAAAAATGTTATG
ACGTTTTGCCCGCAGGCGGGAAACCATCCACTTCACGAGACTGATCTCCTCTGCCGGAACACCGGGCATC
TCCAACTTATAAGTTGGAGAAATAAGAGAATTTCAGATTGAGAGAATGAAAAAAAAAAAAAAAAAAAAGG
CAGAGGAGAGCATAGAAATGGGGTTCACTTTTTGGTAAAGCTATAGCATGCCTATCACATATAAATAGAG
TGCCAGTAGCGACTTTTTTCACACTCGAAATACTCTTACTACTGCTCTCTTGTTGTTTTTATCACTTCTT
GTTTCTTCTTGGTAAATAGAATATCAAGCTACAAAAAGCATACAATCAACTATCAACTATTAACTATATC
GTAATACACAATGTCGATGACATCAGGCAACACCAAGGATAAGGGCGGCTACAGACAAATCAACAAGTCC
CTCAACATCTGCGCCTTTGAAGATTACCTCAACGGCCAAACAGCAGGGTTGAAGCCTATCCCAGATGTCG
AACAAGTCACACCAAGAGTGATGCGTGTACGAGGACAGAACCCCGGCAAGTTCACAATGCAAGGCACAAA
CACGTTCCTAGTCGGCACTGGCGCTTCTCGCATCCTCATCGACACCTCAGGCGGCGAGCCAGAATACGCA
AAGCTACTCGCATCCACTCTGGAATTCCTAAACATCAGCATCAAATACGTCCTCCTCACACACTGGCACG
GCGACCACACGGGCGGAGTCCCAGACCTACTCCGCCTCTACCCCCACCTAGAAAACCACATCTACAAGAA
CATACCAGAGGTCGGCCACCGCGACATCTCAGACGGTCAACTGTTCCACGTCGAGGGCGCAACACTCGTG
GCTGTACACACACCGGGCCACGCCGAAGATCACATGTGCTTTGTGCTCAAGGAAGAAAACTCAATGTTCA
CTGGTGACAACATCCTCGGTACGGGTACCAGCGCAGTCGAGGACTTGGGTATCTTCATGTCCAGTCTGCA
AAAGATGTTGGGAAAGAACTGCCAAACCGGACACCCCGCCCACGGCCAAACCATCGGTGACCTAAACGCA
AAGATATCAAAGGAACTCATGTCAAAGTTCCGACGAGAGAAGCAGGTACTGCAGGCCATGCGCGACCTAC
GGGATGCTGATGAGAGGCGGCCAAACGTTCGAATGATTGTCGATCGCATGTATGGAAGCTCCGTCAACGA
GACTACGCGGACATTGGCCTTGGAGCCGTTTATTGGCGAGGTACTGCGGAAACTTGCTGGTGATGGCAAG
GTTGGGTTTGGCGTGCGGGCTGGGAGGAAGGGCTGGTTCCTGGTTCCAAATGAGCAGCAGAGTACGCAGT
TACGGCATACACATTCGGTTTTTGTAAGAGCTAGTGCATAGGCGGATCTCTTATGTCTTTACGATTTATA
GTTTTCATTATCAAGTATGCCTATATTAGTATATAGCATCTTTAGATGACAGTGTTCGAAGTTTCACGAA
TAAAAGATAATATTCTACTTTTTGCTCCCACCGCGTTTGCTAGCACGAGTGAACACCATCCCTCGCCTGT
GAGTTGTACCCATTCCTCTAAACTGTAGACATGGTAGCTTCAGCAGTGTTCGTTATGTACGGCATCCTCC
AACAAACAGTCGGTTATAGTTTGTCCTGCTCCTCTGAATCGTCTCCCTCGATATTTCTCATTTTCCTTCG
CATGCCAGCATTGAAATGATCGAAGTTCAATGATGAAACGGTAATTCTTCTGTCATTTACTCATCTCATC
TCATCAAGTTATATAATTCTATACGGATGTAATTTTTCACTTTTCGTCTTGACGTCCACCCTATAATTTC
AATTATTGAACCCTCACGATCCAGTTCTCCAGTGACACAGCCTTTATCTGGTCAAACCTTTCTTTCTAAT
CACCTATGCTGATGCTTAATTAAGGGATTTTTGTCTCCATCAACGGCATGCGCCCAAAAATGACGTTTTT
TTTAACCCATAGACACGAAACTACCCATTTTCCACCGGCCTGACCTACCACCGGAACAACGGCCATCTCC
AACTTGCAAGTTGGGGAAATTAAGAGCATCGCAGGTTTAATGGAAGAAAAAAAAAAGGTACAGCACAGCG
CAAATGGAGTTAGTTCCCTTATGTCACACACTCACACACAGTCGGTCAGATCAAGCATACTGGGTGCGTA
TAAATAGAGTGGCCATTGCCACCCTGTTTATCTCAAAATCTGTCTTGTTAGTGGTCTTCTCCCTTTTTCA
GGTTACAATTCTCTTGTTTCTACTTAGTATATAAGTATATCAAGCTATATTAAGCATACTATCAACTGTC
AACTCTATCCTCAAAATACAATACAAAATGGATAACACGACCCTCTTCGACGTCAAGAACAAAATTGTCC
TCGTGACCGGCGGCGCCAAAGGCATCGGCCGCATGATAAGCGAAGGTTTCATCCAAAACGGCGCAAACGT
CTACATCTCGTCCCGCGACGCGAAAGCGTGCGAGCAAGCATGTAAAGAGCTGAATGCACTGGGAAAAGGC
AAAGCAGAGTTTATCGTTGCGGATTTGTATCGGGAGGATGCGGCGAGTTTTGTTGCGGGGGAGTTGCAGA
AGAGAGTGGGAAAACTCGACGTCCTAGTGAACAACAGTGGGAGTAACTGGGGCGAGTCATACGACACATA
CCCATCGTCCGCCTGGGACCGCGTTCTAACCCTAAACCTAAAACGCGTTTTCCAACTCACTCAAGCCGTT
ACACCCCTTCTCTCTGCTGCCGCCTCCCCCTCGTCCCCCGCACGCATCATCAACATTGGCAGCATAGACG
GTCTCCGTGTCCCAGCTCTCGAAACGTTTGCCTATTCAGCCTCTAAAGCGGGTCTGCATCACATGAGCAA
AGTACTAGCGAACCATTTGGGAAAGAGGAATATCACGGTGAATACCGTGGCGTGTGGGCCGTTTGAGAGT
AAGATGATGAAGGCGACGCTGGAGAAGCATAGGGGCGTTATTGAGGAGGGGATTCCGCTGGGGAGGATTG
GAGGGAAGGAGGATGTAGCGGGTACGTGTATTTGGTTGGCGAGTCGCGCTGGGGCGTGGGTTAATGGGAT
TGTGGTGGCATTGGATGGGGGGAGTGTTATTGGAGCTAAGCTTTGAACAAATCGCTCTTAAATATATACC
TAAAGAACATTAAAGCTATATTATAAGCAAAGATACGTAAATTTTGCTTATATTATTATACACATATCAT
ATTTCTATATTTTTAAGATTTGGTTATATAATGTACGTAATGCAAAGGAAATAAATTTTATACATTATTG
AACAGCGTCCAAGTAACTACATTATGTGCACTAATAGTTTAGCGTCGTGAAGACTTTATTGTGTCGCGAA
AAGTAAAAATTTTAAAAATTAGAGCACCTTGAACTTGCGAAAAAGGTTCTCATCAACTGTTTAAAAGGAG
GATATCAGGTCCTATTTCTGACAAACAATATACAAATTTAGTTTCAAAGATGAATCAGTGCGCGAAGGAC
ATAACTCATTCAATTCAATTCATCATTTTTTTTTTATTCTTTTTTTTGATTTCGGTTTCTTTGAAATTTT
TTTGATTCGGTAATCTCCGAACAGAAGGAAGAACGAAGGAAGGAGCACAGACTTAGATTGGTATATATAC
GCATATGTAGTGTTGAAGAAACATGAAATTGCCCAGTATTCTTAACCCAACTGCACAGAACAAAAACCTG
CAGGAAACGAAGATAAATCATGTCGAAAGCTACATATAAGGAACGTGCTGCTACTCATCCTAGTCCTGTT
GCTGCCAAGCTATTTAATATCATGCACGAAAAGCAAACAAACTTGTGTGCTTCATTGGATGTTCGTACCA
CCAAGGAATTACTGGAGTTAGTTGAAGCATTAGGTCCCAAAATTTGTTTACTAAAAACACATGTGGATAT
CTTGACTGATTTTTCCATGGAGGGCACAGTTAAGCCGCTAAAGGCATTATCCGCCAAGTACAATTTTTTA
CTCTTCGAAGACAGAAAATTTGCTGACATTGGTAATACAGTCAAATTGCAGTACTCTGCGGGTGTATACA
GAATAGCAGAATGGGCAGACATTACGAATGCACACGGTGTGGTGGGCCCAGGTATTGTTAGCGGTTTGAA
GCAGGCGGCAGAAGAAGTAACAAAGGAACCTAGAGGCCTTTTGATGTTAGCAGAATTGTCATGCAAGGGC
TCCCTATCTACTGGAGAATATACTAAGGGTACTGTTGACATTGCGAAGAGCGACAAAGATTTTGTTATCG
GCTTTATTGCTCAAAGAGACATGGGTGGAAGAGATGAAGGTTACGATTGGTTGATTATGACACCCGGTGT
GGGTTTAGATGACAAGGGAGACGCATTGGGTCAACAGTATAGAACCGTGGATGATGTGGTCTCTACAGGA
TCTGACATTATTATTGTTGGAAGAGGACTATTTGCAAAGGGAAGGGATGCTAAGGTAGAGGGTGAACGTT
ACAGAAAAGCAGGCTGGGAAGCATATTTGAGAAGATGCGGCCAGCAAAACTAAAAAACTGTATTATAAGT
AAATGCATGTATACTAAACTCACAAATTAGAGCTTCAATTTAATTATATCAGTTATTACCCTATGCGGTG
TGAAATACCGCACAGATGCGTAAGGAGAAAATACCGCATCAGGATAGGAAAAAACCGAGCTTCCTTTCAT
CCGGCGCGGCTGTGTTCTACATATCACTGAAGCTCCGGGTATTTTAAGTTATACAAGGGAAAGATGCCGG
CTAGACTAGCAAGTTTTAGGCTGCTTAACATTATGGATAGGCGGATAAAGGGCCCAAACAGGATTGTAAA
GCTTAGACGCTTCTGGTTGGACAATGGTACGTTTGTGTATTAAGTAAGGCTTGGCTGGGGATAGCAACAT
TGGGCAGAGTATAGAAGACCACAAAAAAAAGGTATATAAGGGCAGAGAAGTCTTTGTAATGTGTGTAACT
TCTCTTCCATGTGTAATCAGTATTTCTACTTACTTCTTAAATATACAGAAGTAAGACAGATAACCAACAG
CCTTTCCCAGATATACATATATATCTTTATTTCAGCTTAAACAATAATTATATTTGTTTAACTCAAAAAT
AAAAAAAAAAAACCAAACTCACGCAACTAATTATTCCATAATAAAATAACAACATGGAGAGCCCTTTTGT
GATGCCGCAGGAGGATGTGGAGGCGCTGGGTCAGTCAAAGGCGTTTTGCGCGCTGAGGAGGTGTCTTGCT
GGTGAGGCCGCGTTTTGCGCAACACACGCGCATTGCACACCCCAAGCCAAACAAACATGGCTCCTTCACC
GCGACATTCTCCACGCCCTCATCATGCCTGTAGTGACGCTCTTTTCGCGCGCCTCAACTCTGGCGTCGGC
CGCCCTCTGTACGCAGCGAACGTCGGACCTCGAACTTGCGTTTTCGGGTGAATCGCGCAGCGCTTTCATA
GGCCTGCAATGCTTCATCAGTGAGGAGGCTGACTGGTGCCGCACGAGAGGGTGTCCGGCTTGCGTCGTCT
CGGCCACGTTGAGCACCGACAGCCATATCCGCCTGACAATTGCTGCGAGCCTGCTCAGCACTGCGAGTGT
AGCCACGCCCACGCAAGAGGAACCTCGACACGACAGTGATAGGACGCTGCCTCCACTCCCGCATATCCTT
CCTGCCCTGCAACACGCCGTGATAAACGACCCGTTCTGGGAAGGCTCGGACATCTGGGGCTACATCTTGT
CGCGTGCCACCCAACTGTCGGCTGGCATACAAGCCCTAATCGCCGAGTGTGTGAATCTTGAATCGCTCGT
CTCATCGCCCACAACAGACAGGCCGGGTGCGAAGCGCGGCTTGACGCATCCCTCGGTGCCTTTTGGAGCT
TCTGGCCAGGCCGTCGAGGAAAAGGGCGTCAAACTCAGAAAGAGCAAGCTAGCAAAGCGGCAGTTGAGGC
TACGAGACGAGGAGGTTGAGCTGATGAGGAGAGTAGCCATGCAATGCTGGGCCAAAGCCCAGGTACCAAA
GAAAATCAGAGGCGATGTCTTGGGCATAAGCGATGGCAAGAGGACGAGGAGCTTGACTTGCCCATGAGGA
GATTGATAAGACTTTTCTAGTTGCATATCTTTTATATTTAAATCTTATCTATTAGTTAATTTTTTGTAAT
TTATCCTTATATATAGTCTGGTTATTCTAAAATATCATTTCAGTATCTAAAAATTCCCCTCTTTTTTCAG
TTATATCTTAACAGGCGACAGTCCAAATGTTGATTTATCCCAGTCCGATTCATCAGGGTTGTGAAGCATT
TTGTCAATGGTCGAAATCACATCAGTAATAGTGCCTCTTACTTGCCTCATAGAATTTCTTTCTCTTAACG
TCACCGTTTGGTCTTTTATAGTTTCGAAATCTATGGTGATACCAAATGGTGTTCCCAATTCATCGTTACG
GGCGTATTTTTTACCAATTGAAGTATTGGAATCGTCAATTTTAAAGTATATCTCTCTTTTACGTAAAGCC
TGCGAGATCCTCTTAAGTATAGCGGGGAAGCCATCGTTATTCGATATTGTCGTAACAAATACTTTGATCG
GCGCTATGCGGCCGCCACCGCGGTGGAGCTCCAGCTTTTGTTCCCTTTAGTGAGGGTTAATTGCGCGCTT
GGCGAGACTCAAACAAGATATATTTTGCCCGCCTTACAGACGAAACTAGTTGGAGGTTATGGAGCATACT
ATCACGTGGGCGGCCACTGGTGAGTTACTACACCCCAGGGGCAACGTTGATGCTCCTAAAAAACTCTGGC
TGGACGCAAGCCGTAACACCCGTGTCACTTCATAATCGTTTGCAATTCAGGGCTTGATCTACACATTACC
CTGTTATCCCTATTAATTAATACGGTTATCCACAGAATCAGGGGATAACGCAGGAAAGAACATGTGAGCA
AAAGGCCAGCAAAAGGCCAGGAACCGTAAAAAGGCCGCGTTGCTGGCGTTTTTCCATAGGCTCCGCCCCC
CTGACGAGCATCACAAAAATCGACGCTCAAGTCAGAGGTGGCGAAACCCGACAGGACTATAAAGATACCA
GGCGTTTCCCCCTGGAAGCTCCCTCGTGCGCTCTCCTGTTCCGACCCTGCCGCTTACCGGATACCTGTCC
GCCTTTCTCCCTTCGGGAAGCGTGGCGCTTTCTCATAGCTCACGCTGTAGGTATCTCAGTTCGGTGTAGG
TCGTTCGCTCCAAGCTGGGCTGTGTGCACGAACCCCCCGTTCAGCCCGACCGCTGCGCCTTATCCGGTAA
CTATCGTCTTGAGTCCAACCCGGTAAGACACGACTTATCGCCACTGGCAGCAGCCACTGGTAACAGGATT
AGCAGAGCGAGGTATGTAGGCGGTGCTACAGAGTTCTTGAAGTGGTGGCCTAACTACGGCTACACTAGAA
GGACAGTATTTGGTATCTGCGCTCTGCTGAAGCCAGTTACCTTCGGAAAAAGAGTTGGTAGCTCTTGATC
CGGCAAACAAACCACCGCTGGTAGCGGTGGTTTTTTTGTTTGCAAGCAGCAGATTACGCGCAGAAAAAAA
GGATCTCAAGAAGATCCTTTGATCTTTTCTACGGGGTCTGACGCTCAGTGGAACGAAAACTCACGTTAAG
GGATTTTGGTCATGAGATTATCAAAAAGGATCTTCACCTAGATCCTTTTAAATTAAAAATGAAGTTTTAA
ATCAATCTAAAGTATATATGAGTAAACTTGGTCTGACAGTTACCAATGCTTAATCAGTGAGGCACCTATC
TCAGCGATCTGTCTATTTCGTTCATCCATAGTTGCCTGACTCCCCGTCGTGTAGATAACTACGATACGGG
AGGGCTTACCATCTGGCCCCAGTGCTGCAATGATACCGCGAGACCCACGCTCACCGGCTCCAGATTTATC
AGCAATAAACCAGCCAGCCGGAAGGGCCGAGCGCAGAAGTGGTCCTGCAACTTTATCCGCCTCCATCCAG
TCTATTAATTGTTGCCGGGAAGCTAGAGTAAGTAGTTCGCCAGTTAATAGTTTGCGCAACGTTGTTGCCA
TTGCTACAGGCATCGTGGTGTCACGCTCGTCGTTTGGTATGGCTTCATTCAGCTCCGGTTCCCAACGATC
AAGGCGAGTTACATGATCCCCCATGTTGTGCAAAAAAGCGGTTAGCTCCTTCGGTCCTCCGATCGTTGTC
AGAAGTAAGTTGGCCGCAGTGTTATCACTCATGGTTATGGCAGCACTGCATAATTCTCTTACTGTCATGC
CATCCGTAAGATGCTTTTCTGTGACTGGTGAGTACTCAACCAAGTCATTCTGAGAATAGTGTATGCGGCG
ACCGAGTTGCTCTTGCCCGGCGTCAATACGGGATAATACCGCGCCACATAGCAGAACTTTAAAAGTGCTC
ATCATTGGAAAACGTTCTTCGGGGCGAAAACTCTCAAGGATCTTACCGCTGTTGAGATCCAGTTCGATGT
AACCCACTCGTGCACCCAACTGATCTTCAGCATCTTTTACTTTCACCAGCGTTTCTGGGTGAGCAAAAAC
AGGAAGGCAAAATGCCGCAAAAAAGGGAATAAGGGCGACACGGAAATGTTGAATACTCATACTCTTCCTT
TTTCAATATTATTGAAGCATTTATCAGGGTTATTGTCTCATGAGCGGATACATATTTGAATGTATTTAGA
AAAATAAACAAATAGGGGTTCCGCGCACATTTCCCCGAAAAGTGCCACCTGAACGAAGCATCTGTGCTTC
ATTTTGTAGAACAAAAATGCAACGCGAGAGCGCTAATTTTTCAAACAAAGAATCTGAGCTGCATTTTTAC
AGAACAGAAATGCAACGCGAAAGCGCTATTTTACCAACGAAGAATCTGTGCTTCATTTTTGTAAAACAAA
AATGCAACGCGAGAGCGCTAATTTTTCAAACAAAGAATCTGAGCTGCATTTTTACAGAACAGAAATGCAA
CGCGAGAGCGCTATTTTACCAACAAAGAATCTATACTTCTTTTTTGTTCTACAAAAATGCATCCCGAGAG
CGCTATTTTTCTAACAAAGCATCTTAGATTACTTTTTTTCTCCTTTGTGCGCTCTATAATGCAGTCTCTT
GATAACTTTTTGCACTGTAGGTCCGTTAAGGTTAGAAGAAGGCTACTTTGGTGTCTATTTTCTCTTCCAT
AAAAAAAGCCTGACTCCACTTCCCGCGTTTACTGATTACTAGCGAAGCTGCGGGTGCATTTTTTCAAGAT
AAAGGCATCCCCGATTATATTCTATACCGATGTGGATTGCGCATACTTTGTGAACAGAAAGTGATAGCGT
TGATGATTCTTCATTGGTCAGAAAATTATGAACGGTTTCTTCTATTTTGTCTCTATATACTACGTATAGG
AAATGTTTACATTTTCGTATTGTTTTCGATTCACTCTATGAATAGTTCTTACTACAATTTTTTTGTCTAA
AGAGTAATACTAGAGATAAACATAAAAAATGTAGAGGTCGAGTTTAGATGCAAGTTCAAGGAGCGAAAGG
TGGATGGGTAGGTTATATAGGGATATAGCACAGAGATATATAGCAAAGAGATACTTTTGAGCAATGTTTG
TGGAAGCGGTATTCGCAATATTTTAGTAGCTCGTTACAGTCCGGTGCGTTTTTGGTTTTTTGAAAGTGCG
TCTTCAGAGCGCTTTTGGTTTTCAAAAGCGCTCTGAAGTTCCTATACTTTCTAGAGAATAGGAACTTCGG
AATAGGAACTTCAAAGCGTTTCCGAAAACGAGCGCTTCCGAAAATGCAACGCGAGCTGCGCACATACAGC
TCACTGTTCACGTCGCACCTATATCTGCGTGTTGCCTGTATATATATATACATGAGAAGAACGGCATAGT
GCGTGTTTATGCTTAAATGCGTACTTATATGCGTCTATTTATGTAGGATGAAAGGTAGTCTAGTACCTCC
TGTGATATTATCCCATTCCATGCGGGGTATCGTATGCTTCCTTCAGCACTACCCTTTAGCTGTTCTATAT
GCTGCCACTCCTCAATTGGATTAGTCTCATCCTTCAATGCTATCATTTCCTTTGATATTGGATCATACTA
AGAAACCATTATTATCATGACATTAACCTATAAAAATAGGCGTATCACGAGGCCCTTTCGTCTCGCGCGT
TTCGGTGATGACGGTGAAAACCTCGGCGCGCCATTACCCTGTTATCCCTAATATACAACGCAAAGAAGCT
GGAAAATTGGCGAGGGAATCCTGTTTCTGTCTATCCAAGAATGGGCATGAGGTGGCAACCGTCGTGCTAG
CGTACAGGGTGCACTTTGTAACCATTTGGGACACCGGACACTCGCTGTTTTCGAAATTACCCTTTAAGCG
CGGGTATTGAACCAGGCTTATGCCCAAGATCGTAGCAAGCATTTAAATGACGGTATCGATAAGCTTGATA
TCGAATTCCTGCAGCCCGGGGGATCCACTAGTTCTAGAGTTAATTAA
