Features (pLannotate 1.2.2; 15 found; start..end, strand, type, name):
    316..1230    +  CDS            gedB: GEDB_ASPTN - Experimental evidence at protein level: Swiss-Prot protein existence level 1. Atrochrysone carboxyl ACP thioesterase; part of the gene cluster that mediates the biosynthesis of geodin, an intermediate in the biosynthesis of other natural products (PubMed:7665560, PubMed:19549600, PubMed:24009710). The pathway begins with the synthesis of atrochrysone thioester by the polyketide synthase (PKS) gedC (PubMed:12536215, PubMed:19549600). The atrochrysone carboxyl ACP thioesterase gedB then breaks the thioester bond and releases the atrochrysone carboxylic acid from gedC (PubMed:1954960
   1297..1596    +  terminator     ADH2 terminator: transcription terminator for the S. cerevisiae alcohol dehydrogenase 2 (ADH2) gene
   3439..3654    +  promoter       URA3 promoter: S. cerevisiae URA3
   3655..4458    +  CDS            URA3: orotidine-5'-phosphate decarboxylase, required for uracil biosynthesis; S. cerevisiae URA3; yeast auxotrophic marker, counterselectable with 5-fluoroorotic acid (5-FOA)
   4537..4588    +  misc_feature   bom (fragment): basis of mobility region from pBR322
   6160..6516    -  CDS            GRS2 (fragment): SYG2_YEAST - Experimental evidence at protein level: Swiss-Prot protein existence level 1. Catalyzes the ATP-dependent ligation of glycine to the 3'-end of its cognate tRNA, via the formation of an aminoacyl-adenylate intermediate (Gly-AMP) (PubMed:23816885). Also produces diadenosine tetraphosphate (Ap4A), a universal pleiotropic signaling molecule needed for cell regulation pathways, by direct condensation of 2 ATPs. Thereby, may play a special role in Ap4A homeostasis (By similarity). From Saccharomyces cerevisiae (strain ATCC 204508 / S288c) (Baker's yeast).
   6514..6537    -  misc_feature   MCS (fragment): pBluescript multiple cloning site
   6550..6568    -  promoter       T3 promoter: promoter for bacteriophage T3 RNA polymerase
   6907..7495    -  rep_origin     ori: high-copy-number ColE1/pMB1/pBR322/pUC origin of replication
   7666..8526    -  CDS            AmpR: β-lactamase; bla; confers resistance to ampicillin, carbenicillin, and related antibiotics
   8527..8631    -  promoter       AmpR promoter: bla
   8658..10000   -  rep_origin     2μ ori: yeast 2μ plasmid origin of replication
  10068..10093   +  CDS            rop (fragment): Rop protein, which maintains plasmids at low copy number; rop
  10094..10123   +  CDS            rop (fragment): Rop protein, which maintains plasmids at low copy number; rop
  10358..10417   -  misc_feature   MCS (fragment): pBluescript multiple cloning site
>Addgene plasmid #110678 | pCHSU65.2-2.2 | addgene full sequence | sequence record 212576 | Addgene NGS Result
CTTATAAGTTGGAGAAATAAGAGAATTTCAGATTGAGAGAATGAAAAAAAAAAAAAAAAAAAAGGCAGAG
GAGAGCATAGAAATGGGGTTCACTTTTTGGTAAAGCTATAGCATGCCTATCACATATAAATAGAGTGCCA
GTAGCGACTTTTTTCACACTCGAAATACTCTTACTACTGCTCTCTTGTTGTTTTTATCACTTCTTGTTTC
TTCTTGGTAAATAGAATATCAAGCTACAAAAAGCATACAATCAACTATCAACTATTAACTATATCGTAAT
ACACAATGTCGATGACATCAGGCAACACCAAGGATAAGGGCGGCTACAGACAAATCAACAAGTCCCTCAA
CATCTGCGCCTTTGAAGATTACCTCAACGGCCAAACAGCAGGGTTGAAGCCTATCCCAGATGTCGAACAA
GTCACACCAAGAGTGATGCGTGTACGAGGACAGAACCCCGGCAAGTTCACAATGCAAGGCACAAACACGT
TCCTAGTCGGCACTGGCGCTTCTCGCATCCTCATCGACACCTCAGGCGGCGAGCCAGAATACGCAAAGCT
ACTCGCATCCACTCTGGAATTCCTAAACATCAGCATCAAATACGTCCTCCTCACACACTGGCACGGCGAC
CACACGGGCGGAGTCCCAGACCTACTCCGCCTCTACCCCCACCTAGAAAACCACATCTACAAGAACATAC
CAGAGGTCGGCCACCGCGACATCTCAGACGGTCAACTGTTCCACGTCGAGGGCGCAACACTCGTGGCTGT
ACACACACCGGGCCACGCCGAAGATCACATGTGCTTTGTGCTCAAGGAAGAAAACTCAATGTTCACTGGT
GACAACATCCTCGGTACGGGTACCAGCGCAGTCGAGGACTTGGGTATCTTCATGTCCAGTCTGCAAAAGA
TGTTGGGAAAGAACTGCCAAACCGGACACCCCGCCCACGGCCAAACCATCGGTGACCTAAACGCAAAGAT
ATCAAAGGAACTCATGTCAAAGTTCCGACGAGAGAAGCAGGTACTGCAGGCCATGCGCGACCTACGGGAT
GCTGATGAGAGGCGGCCAAACGTTCGAATGATTGTCGATCGCATGTATGGAAGCTCCGTCAACGAGACTA
CGCGGACATTGGCCTTGGAGCCGTTTATTGGCGAGGTACTGCGGAAACTTGCTGGTGATGGCAAGGTTGG
GTTTGGCGTGCGGGCTGGGAGGAAGGGCTGGTTCCTGGTTCCAAATGAGCAGCAGAGTACGCAGTTACGG
CATACACATTCGGTTTTTGTAAGAGCTAGTGCATAGGCGGATCTCTTATGTCTTTACGATTTATAGTTTT
CATTATCAAGTATGCCTATATTAGTATATAGCATCTTTAGATGACAGTGTTCGAAGTTTCACGAATAAAA
GATAATATTCTACTTTTTGCTCCCACCGCGTTTGCTAGCACGAGTGAACACCATCCCTCGCCTGTGAGTT
GTACCCATTCCTCTAAACTGTAGACATGGTAGCTTCAGCAGTGTTCGTTATGTACGGCATCCTCCAACAA
ACAGTCGGTTATAGTTTGTCCTGCTCCTCTGAATCGTCTCCCTCGATATTTCTCATTTTCCTTCGCATGC
CAGCATTGAAATGATCGAAGTTCAATGATGAAACGGTAATTCTTCTGTCATTTACTCATCTCATCTCATC
AAGTTATATAATTCTATACGGATGTAATTTTTCACTTTTCGTCTTGACGTCCACCCTATAATTTCAATTA
TTGAACCCTCACGATCCAGTTCTCCAGTGACACAGCCTTTATCTGGTCAAACCTTTCTTTCTAATCACCT
ATGCTGATGCTTAATTAAGGGATTTTTGTCTCCATCAACGGCATGCGCCCAAAAATGACGTTTTTTTTAA
CCCATAGACACGAAACTACCCATTTTCCACCGGCCTGACCTACCACCGGAACAACGGCCATCTCCAACTT
GCAAGTTGGGGAAATTAAGAGCATCGCAGGTTTAATGGAAGAAAAAAAAAAGGTACAGCACAGCGCAAAT
GGAGTTAGTTCCCTTATGTCACACACTCACACACAGTCGGTCAGATCAAGCATACTGGGTGCGTATAAAT
AGAGTGGCCATTGCCACCCTGTTTATCTCAAAATCTGTCTTGTTAGTGGTCTTCTCCCTTTTTCAGGTTA
CAATTCTCTTGTTTCTACTTAGTATATAAGTATATCAAGCTATATTAAGCATACTATCAACTGTCAACTC
TATCCTCAAAATACAATACAAAATGGATAACACGACCCTCTTCGACGTCAAGAACAAAATTGTCCTCGTG
ACCGGCGGCGCCAAAGGCATCGGCCGCATGATAAGCGAAGGTTTCATCCAAAACGGCGCAAACGTCTACA
TCTCGTCCCGCGACGCGAAAGCGTGCGAGCAAGCATGTAAAGAGCTGAATGCACTGGGAAAAGGCAAAGC
AGAGTTTATCGTTGCGGATTTGTATCGGGAGGATGCGGCGAGTTTTGTTGCGGGGGAGTTGCAGAAGAGA
GTGGGAAAACTCGACGTCCTAGTGAACAACAGTGGGAGTAACTGGGGCGAGTCATACGACACATACCCAT
CGTCCGCCTGGGACCGCGTTCTAACCCTAAACCTAAAACGCGTTTTCCAACTCACTCAAGCCGTTACACC
CCTTCTCTCTGCTGCCGCCTCCCCCTCGTCCCCCGCACGCATCATCAACATTGGCAGCATAGACGGTCTC
CGTGTCCCAGCTCTCGAAACGTTTGCCTATTCAGCCTCTAAAGCGGGTCTGCATCACATGAGCAAAGTAC
TAGCGAACCATTTGGGAAAGAGGAATATCACGGTGAATACCGTGGCGTGTGGGCCGTTTGAGAGTAAGAT
GATGAAGGCGACGCTGGAGAAGCATAGGGGCGTTATTGAGGAGGGGATTCCGCTGGGGAGGATTGGAGGG
AAGGAGGATGTAGCGGGTACGTGTATTTGGTTGGCGAGTCGCGCTGGGGCGTGGGTTAATGGGATTGTGG
TGGCATTGGATGGGGGGAGTGTTATTGGAGCTAAGCTTTGAACAAATCGCTCTTAAATATATACCTAAAG
AACATTAAAGCTATATTATAAGCAAAGATACGTAAATTTTGCTTATATTATTATACACATATCATATTTC
TATATTTTTAAGATTTGGTTATATAATGTACGTAATGCAAAGGAAATAAATTTTATACATTATTGAACAG
CGTCCAAGTAACTACATTATGTGCACTAATAGTTTAGCGTCGTGAAGACTTTATTGTGTCGCGAAAAGTA
AAAATTTTAAAAATTAGAGCACCTTGAACTTGCGAAAAAGGTTCTCATCAACTGTTTAAAAGGAGGATAT
CAGGTCCTATTTCTGACAAACAATATACAAATTTAGTTTCAAAGATGAATCAGTGCGCGAAGGACATAAC
TCATTCAATTCAATTCATCATTTTTTTTTTATTCTTTTTTTTGATTTCGGTTTCCTTGAAATTTTTTTGA
TTCGGTAATCTCCGAACAGAAGGAAGAACGAAGGAAGGAGCACAGACTTAGATTGGTATATATACGCATA
TGTAGTGTTGAAGAAACATGAAATTGCCCAGTATTCTTAACCCAACTGCACAGAACAAAAACCTGCAGGA
AACGAAGATAAATCATGTCGAAAGCTACATATAAGGAACGTGCTGCTACTCATCCTAGTCCTGTTGCTGC
CAAGCTATTTAATATCATGCACGAAAAGCAAACAAACTTGTGTGCTTCATTGGATGTTCGTACCACCAAG
GAATTACTGGAGTTAGTTGAAGCATTAGGTCCCAAAATTTGTTTACTAAAAACACATGTGGATATCTTGA
CTGATTTTTCCATGGAGGGCACAGTTAAGCCGCTAAAGGCATTATCCGCCAAGTACAATTTTTTACTCTT
CGAAGACAGAAAATTTGCTGACATTGGTAATACAGTCAAATTGCAGTACTCTGCGGGTGTATACAGAATA
GCAGAATGGGCAGACATTACGAATGCACACGGTGTGGTGGGCCCAGGTATTGTTAGCGGTTTGAAGCAGG
CGGCAGAAGAAGTAACAAAGGAACCTAGAGGCCTTTTGATGTTAGCAGAATTGTCATGCAAGGGCTCCCT
ATCTACTGGAGAATATACTAAGGGTACTGTTGACATTGCGAAGAGCGACAAAGATTTTGTTATCGGCTTT
ATTGCTCAAAGAGACATGGGTGGAAGAGATGAAGGTTACGATTGGTTGATTATGACACCCGGTGTGGGTT
TAGATGACAAGGGAGACGCATTGGGTCAACAGTATAGAACCGTGGATGATGTGGTCTCTACAGGATCTGA
CATTATTATTGTTGGAAGAGGACTATTTGCAAAGGGAAGGGATGCTAAGGTAGAGGGTGAACGTTACAGA
AAAGCAGGCTGGGAAGCATATTTGAGAAGATGCGGCCAGCAAAACTAAAAAACTGTATTATAAGTAAATG
CATGTATACTAAACTCACAAATTAGAGCTTCAATTTAATTATATCAGTTATTACCCTATGCGGTGTGAAA
TACCGCACAGATGCGTAAGGAGAAAATACCGCATCAGGATAGGAAAAAACCGAGCTTCCTTTCATCCGGC
GCGGCTGTGTTCTACATATCACTGAAGCTCCGGGTATTTTAAGTTATACAAGGGAAAGATGCCGGCTAGA
CTAGCAAGTTTTAGGCTGCTTAACATTATGGATAGGCGGATAAAGGGCCCAAACAGGATTGTAAAGCTTA
GACGCTTCTGGTTGGACAATGGTACGTTTGTGTATTAAGTAAGGCTTGGCTGGGGATAGCAACATTGGGC
AGAGTATAGAAGACCACAAAAAAAAGGTATATAAGGGCAGAGAAGTCTTTGTAATGTGTGTAACTTCTCT
TCCATGTGTAATCAGTATTTCTACTTACTTCTTAAATATACAGAAGTAAGACAGATAACCAACAGCCTTT
CCCAGATATACATATATATCTTTATTTCAGCTTAAACAATAATTATATTTGTTTAACTCAAAAATAAAAA
AAAAAAAACCAAACTCACGCAACTAATTATTCCATAATAAAATAACAACATGGAGAGCCCTTTTGTGATG
CCGCAGGAGGATGTGGAGGCGCTGGGTCAGTCAAAGGCGTTTTGCGCGCTGAGGAGGTGTCTTGCTGGTG
AGGCCGCGTTTTGCGCAACACACGCGCATTGCACACCCCAAGCCAAACAAACATGGCTCCTTCACCGCGA
CATTCTCCACGCCCTCATCATGCCTGTAGTGACGCTCTTTTCGCGCGCCTCAACTCTGGCGTCGGCCGCC
CTCTGTACGCAGCGAACGTCGGACCTCGAACTTGCGTTTTCGGGTGAATCGCGCAGCGCTTTCATAGGCC
TGCAATGCTTCATCAGTGAGGAGGCTGACTGGTGCCGCACGAGAGGGTGTCCGGCTTGCGTCGTCTCGGC
CACGTTGAGCACCGACAGCCATATCCGCCTGACAATTGCTGCGAGCCTGCTCAGCACTGCGAGTGTAGCC
ACGCCCACGCAAGAGGAACCTCGACACGACAGTGATAGGACGCTGCCTCCACTCCCGCATATCCTTCCTG
CCCTGCAACACGCCGTGATAAACGACCCGTTCTGGGAAGGCTCGGACATCTGGGGCTACATCTTGTCGCG
TGCCACCCAACTGTCGGCTGGCATACAAGCCCTAATCGCCGAGTGTGTGAATCTTGAATCGCTCGTCTCA
TCGCCCACAACAGACAGGCCGGGTGCGAAGCGCGGCTTGACGCATCCCTCGGTGCCTTTTGGAGCTTCTG
GCCAGGCCGTCGAGGAAAAGGGCGTCAAACTCAGAAAGAGCAAGCTAGCAAAGCGGCAGTTGAGGCTACG
AGACGAGGAGGTTGAGCTGATGAGGAGAGTAGCCATGCAATGCTGGGCCAAAGCCCAGGTACCAAAGAAA
ATCAGAGGCGATGTCTTGGGCATAAGCGATGGCAAGAGGACGAGGAGCTTGACTTGCCCATGAGGAGATT
GATAAGACTTTTCTAGTTGCATATCTTTTATATTTAAATCTTATCTATTAGTTAATTTTTTGTAATTTAT
CCTTATATATAGTCTGGTTATTCTAAAATATCATTTCAGTATCTAAAAATTCCCCTCTTTTTTCAGTTAT
ATCTTAACAGGCGACAGTCCAAATGTTGATTTATCCCAGTCCGATTCATCAGGGTTGTGAAGCATTTTGT
CAATGGTCGAAATCACATCAGTAATAGTGCCTCTTACTTGCCTCATAGAATTTCTTTCTCTTAACGTCAC
CGTTTGGTCTTTTATAGTTTCGAAATCTATGGTGATACCAAATGGTGTTCCCAATTCATCGTTACGGGCG
TATTTTTTACCAATTGAAGTATTGGAATCGTCAATTTTAAAGTATATCTCTCTTTTACGTAAAGCCTGCG
AGATCCTCTTAAGTATAGCGGGGAAGCCATCGTTATTCGATATTGTCGTAACAAATACTTTGATCGGCGC
TATGCGGCCGCCACCGCGGTGGAGCTCCAGCTTTTGTTCCCTTTAGTGAGGGTTAATTGCGCGCTTGGCG
AGACTCAAACAAGATATATTTTGCCCGCCTTACAGACGAAACTAGTTGGAGGTTATGGAGCATACTATCA
CGTGGGCGGCCACTGGTGAGTTACTACACCCCAGGGGCAACGTTGATGCTCCTAAAAAACTCTGGCTGGA
CGCAAGCCGTAACACCCGTGTCACTTCATAATCGTTTGCAATTCAGGGCTTGATCTACACATTACCCTGT
TATCCCTATTAATTAATACGGTTATCCACAGAATCAGGGGATAACGCAGGAAAGAACATGTGAGCAAAAG
GCCAGCAAAAGGCCAGGAACCGTAAAAAGGCCGCGTTGCTGGCGTTTTTCCATAGGCTCCGCCCCCCTGA
CGAGCATCACAAAAATCGACGCTCAAGTCAGAGGTGGCGAAACCCGACAGGACTATAAAGATACCAGGCG
TTTCCCCCTGGAAGCTCCCTCGTGCGCTCTCCTGTTCCGACCCTGCCGCTTACCGGATACCTGTCCGCCT
TTCTCCCTTCGGGAAGCGTGGCGCTTTCTCATAGCTCACGCTGTAGGTATCTCAGTTCGGTGTAGGTCGT
TCGCTCCAAGCTGGGCTGTGTGCACGAACCCCCCGTTCAGCCCGACCGCTGCGCCTTATCCGGTAACTAT
CGTCTTGAGTCCAACCCGGTAAGACACGACTTATCGCCACTGGCAGCAGCCACTGGTAACAGGATTAGCA
GAGCGAGGTATGTAGGCGGTGCTACAGAGTTCTTGAAGTGGTGGCCTAACTACGGCTACACTAGAAGAAC
AGTATTTGGTATCTGCGCTCTGCTGAAGCCAGTTACCTTCGGAAAAAGAGTTGGTAGCTCTTGATCCGGC
AAACAAACCACCGCTGGTAGCGGTGGTTTTTTTGTTTGCAAGCAGCAGATTACGCGCAGAAAAAAAGGAT
CTCAAGAAGATCCTTTGATCTTTTCTACGGGGTCTGACGCTCAGTGGAACGAAAACTCACGTTAAGGGAT
TTTGGTCATGAGATTATCAAAAAGGATCTTCACCTAGATCCTTTTAAATTAAAAATGAAGTTTTAAATCA
ATCTAAAGTATATATGAGTAAACTTGGTCTGACAGTTACCAATGCTTAATCAGTGAGGCACCTATCTCAG
CGATCTGTCTATTTCGTTCATCCATAGTTGCCTGACTCCCCGTCGTGTAGATAACTACGATACGGGAGGG
CTTACCATCTGGCCCCAGTGCTGCAATGATACCGCGAGACCCACGCTCACCGGCTCCAGATTTATCAGCA
ATAAACCAGCCAGCCGGAAGGGCCGAGCGCAGAAGTGGTCCTGCAACTTTATCCGCCTCCATCCAGTCTA
TTAATTGTTGCCGGGAAGCTAGAGTAAGTAGTTCGCCAGTTAATAGTTTGCGCAACGTTGTTGCCATTGC
TACAGGCATCGTGGTGTCACGCTCGTCGTTTGGTATGGCTTCATTCAGCTCCGGTTCCCAACGATCAAGG
CGAGTTACATGATCCCCCATGTTGTGCAAAAAAGCGGTTAGCTCCTTCGGTCCTCCGATCGTTGTCAGAA
GTAAGTTGGCCGCAGTGTTATCACTCATGGTTATGGCAGCACTGCATAATTCTCTTACTGTCATGCCATC
CGTAAGATGCTTTTCTGTGACTGGTGAGTACTCAACCAAGTCATTCTGAGAATAGTGTATGCGGCGACCG
AGTTGCTCTTGCCCGGCGTCAATACGGGATAATACCGCGCCACATAGCAGAACTTTAAAAGTGCTCATCA
TTGGAAAACGTTCTTCGGGGCGAAAACTCTCAAGGATCTTACCGCTGTTGAGATCCAGTTCGATGTAACC
CACTCGTGCACCCAACTGATCTTCAGCATCTTTTACTTTCACCAGCGTTTCTGGGTGAGCAAAAACAGGA
AGGCAAAATGCCGCAAAAAAGGGAATAAGGGCGACACGGAAATGTTGAATACTCATACTCTTCCTTTTTC
AATATTATTGAAGCATTTATCAGGGTTATTGTCTCATGAGCGGATACATATTTGAATGTATTTAGAAAAA
TAAACAAATAGGGGTTCCGCGCACATTTCCCCGAAAAGTGCCACCTGAACGAAGCATCTGTGCTTCATTT
TGTAGAACAAAAATGCAACGCGAGAGCGCTAATTTTTCAAACAAAGAATCTGAGCTGCATTTTTACAGAA
CAGAAATGCAACGCGAAAGCGCTATTTTACCAACGAAGAATCTGTGCTTCATTTTTGTAAAACAAAAATG
CAACGCGAGAGCGCTAATTTTTCAAACAAAGAATCTGAGCTGCATTTTTACAGAACAGAAATGCAACGCG
AGAGCGCTATTTTACCAACAAAGAATCTATACTTCTTTTTTGTTCTACAAAAATGCATCCCGAGAGCGCT
ATTTTTCTAACAAAGCATCTTAGATTACTTTTTTTCTCCTTTGTGCGCTCTATAATGCAGTCTCTTGATA
ACTTTTTGCACTGTAGGTCCGTTAAGGTTAGAAGAAGGCTACTTTGGTGTCTATTTTCTCTTCCATAAAA
AAAGCCTGACTCCACTTCCCGCGTTTACTGATTACTAGCGAAGCTGCGGGTGCATTTTTTCAAGATAAAG
GCATCCCCGATTATATTCTATACCGATGTGGATTGCGCATACTTTGTGAACAGAAAGTGATAGCGTTGAT
GATTCTTCATTGGTCAGAAAATTATGAACGGTTTCTTCTATTTTGTCTCTATATACTACGTATAGGAAAT
GTTTACATTTTCGTATTGTTTTCGATTCACTCTATGAATAGTTCTTACTACAATTTTTTTGTCTAAAGAG
TAATACTAGAGATAAACATAAAAAATGTAGAGGTCGAGTTTAGATGCAAGTTCAAGGAGCGAAAGGTGGA
TGGGTAGGTTATATAGGGATATAGCACAGAGATATATAGCAAAGAGATACTTTTGAGCAATGTTTGTGGA
AGCGGTATTCGCAATATTTTAGTAGCTCGTTACAGTCCGGTGCGTTTTTGGTTTTTTGAAAGTGCGTCTT
CAGAGCGCTTTTGGTTTTCAAAAGCGCTCTGAAGTTCCTATACTTTCTAGAGAATAGGAACTTCGGAATA
GGAACTTCAAAGCGTTTCCGAAAACGAGCGCTTCCGAAAATGCAACGCGAGCTGCGCACATACAGCTCAC
TGTTCACGTCGCACCTATATCTGCGTGTTGCCTGTATATATATATACATGAGAAGAACGGCATAGTGCGT
GTTTATGCTTAAATGCGTACTTATATGCGTCTATTTATGTAGGATGAAAGGTAGTCTAGTACCTCCTGTG
ATATTATCCCATTCCATGCGGGGTATCGTATGCTTCCTTCAGCACTACCCTTTAGCTGTTCTATATGCTG
CCACTCCTCAATTGGATTAGTCTCATCCTTCAATGCTATCATTTCCTTTGATATTGGATCATACTAAGAA
ACCATTATTATCATGACATTAACCTATAAAAATAGGCGTATCACGAGGCCCTTTCGTCTCGCGCGTTTCG
GTGATGACGGTGAGCGCGTTTCGGTGATGACGGTGAAAACCTCGGCGCGCCATTACCCTGTTATCCCTAA
TATACAACGCAAAGAAGCTGGAAAATTGGCGAGGGAATCCTGTTTCTGTCTATCCAAGAATGGGCATGAG
GTGGCAACCGTCGTGCTAGCGTACAGGGTGCACTTTGTAACCATTTGGGACACCGGACACTCGCTGTTTT
CGAAATTACCCTTTAAGCGCGGGTATTGAACCAGGCTTATGCCCAAGATCGTAGCAAGCATTTAAATGAC
GGTATCGATAAGCTTGATATCGAATTCCTGCAGCCCGGGGGATCCACTAGTTCTAGATTAATTAATATCT
AAAAATTGCCTTATGATCCGTCTCTCCGGTTACAGCCTGTGTAACTGATTAATCCTGCCTTTCTAATCAC
CATTCTAATGTTTTAATTAAGGGATTTTGTCTTCATTAACGGCTTTCGCTCATAAAAATGTTATGACGTT
TTGCCCGCAGGCGGGAAACCATCCACTTCACGAGACTGATCTCCTCTGCCGGAACACCGGGCATCTCCAA
